Addgene plasmid #42833: TAL3370
Depositing lab: Keith Joung. Depositing organization: Massachusetts General Hospital. Publication: Targeted gene disruption in somatic zebrafish cells using engineered TALENs. Sander JD, Cade L, Khayter C, Reyon D, Peterson RT, Joung JK, Yeh JR. Nat Biotechnol. 2011 Aug 5;29(8):697-8. doi: 10.1038/nbt.1934. PubMed 21822241.
Backbone
  Vector backbone: JDS71
  Backbone manufacturer: Addgene plasmid #32287
  Backbone size w/o insert (bp): 6447
  Vector type: Mammalian Expression ; T7
Growth in bacteria
  Bacterial resistance: Ampicillin, 100 μg/mL
  Growth temperature: 37°C
  Growth strain: XL1 Blue
  Copy number: High Copy
Gene/Insert
  Gene/Insert name: ZebrafishCommunity-Tac3b-left (alt name: Tac3b)
  Species: D. rerio (zebrafish)
  Insert size (bp): 1640
  Promoter: CMV
  Tag / fusion protein: 3X Flag (N terminal on backbone); WT FOKI (C terminal on backbone)
  Cloning method: Restriction Enzyme; 5′ cloning site N/A (destroyed during cloning); 3′ cloning site N/A (destroyed during cloning)
  Sequencing primers: 5′ CMV-F; 3′ BGH-rev
Terms and licenses: Academic/Nonprofit Terms; Industry Terms: Not Available to Industry
Depositor comments: Target binding site: TCCACGTGCTGCTGCTGC It is strongly recommended that users perform a diagnostic digest to verify this plasmid prior to use. For example, a double digest of the plasmid with BamHI and KpnI should result in two bands at 2.3kb and 5.8kb.
How to cite: TAL3370 was a gift from Keith Joung (Addgene plasmid # 42833 ; http://n2t.net/addgene:42833 ; RRID:Addgene_42833)
