[The description below was written by a language model from this plasmid's Addgene catalogue record.]
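Description:
TAL3370 is a TALEN expression plasmid built on the JDS71 backbone (about 6.4 kb without insert), a vector classed as mammalian expression with a T7 promoter option. It is maintained in E. coli as a high-copy plasmid under ampicillin selection. The record does not include a feature table, so the origin of replication and other backbone elements are not itemised. The use of a BGH reverse sequencing primer suggests a BGH polyadenylation region lies downstream of the coding sequence.

The insert, roughly 1.6 kb, is an engineered TAL effector repeat array designated ZebrafishCommunity-Tac3b-left, designed to recognise a specific DNA site in the zebrafish (D. rerio) Tac3b gene. It was cloned by restriction enzyme methods that destroyed both junction sites. This places the repeats in frame with backbone-encoded sequences: an N-terminal 3X FLAG tag for detection and a C-terminal wild-type FokI nuclease domain. Expression is driven by the CMV promoter in cells. The "T7" entry in the vector type indicates that the coding sequence can also be transcribed in vitro to make mRNA, which is the usual route for delivering TALENs into zebrafish embryos.

Because FokI cleaves as a dimer, this "left" monomer is meant to be paired with a matching "right" TALEN that binds the opposite strand across a spacer. Together they produce a double-strand break at the Tac3b locus, and error-prone repair of that break gives targeted gene disruption. The partner construct is not described in this record. The depositor recommends checking the plasmid by diagnostic digest before use, a sensible precaution for constructs carrying highly repetitive TAL arrays.
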