>Addgene plasmid #42833 | TAL3370 | depositor partial sequence | sequence record 57953 | TAL3370 sequence 2430 bps
TCTAGAGCTAGCACCATGGACTACAAAGACCATGACGGTGATTATAAAGATCATGACATCGATTACAAGG
ATGACGATGACAAGATGGCCCCCAAGAAGAAGAGGAAGGTGGGCATTCACCGCGGGGTACCTATGGTGGA
CTTGAGGACACTCGGTTATTCGCAACAGCAACAGGAGAAAATCAAGCCTAAGGTCAGGAGCACCGTCGCG
CAACACCACGAGGCGCTTGTGGGGCATGGCTTCACTCATGCGCATATTGTCGCGCTTTCACAGCACCCTG
CGGCGCTTGGGACGGTGGCTGTCAAATACCAAGATATGATTGCGGCCCTGCCCGAAGCCACGCACGAGGC
AATTGTAGGGGTCGGTAAACAGTGGTCGGGAGCGCGAGCACTTGAGGCGCTGCTGACTGTGGCGGGTGAG
CTTAGGGGGCCTCCGCTCCAGCTCGACACCGGGCAGCTGCTGAAGATCGCGAAGAGAGGGGGAGTAACAG
CGGTAGAGGCAGTGCACGCCTGGCGCAATGCGCTCACCGGGGCCCCCTTGAACCTGACCCCAGACCAGGT
AGTCGCAATCGCGTCACATGACGGGGGAAAGCAAGCCCTGGAAACCGTGCAAAGGTTGTTGCCGGTCCTT
TGTCAAGACCACGGCCTTACACCGGAGCAAGTCGTGGCCATTGCATCCCACGACGGTGGCAAACAGGCTC
TTGAGACGGTTCAGAGACTTCTCCCAGTTCTCTGTCAAGCCCACGGGCTGACTCCCGATCAAGTTGTAGC
GATTGCGTCGAACATTGGAGGGAAACAAGCATTGGAGACTGTCCAACGGCTCCTTCCCGTGTTGTGTCAA
GCCCACGGTTTGACGCCTGCACAAGTGGTCGCCATCGCCAGCCATGATGGCGGTAAGCAGGCGCTGGAAA
CAGTACAGCGCCTGCTGCCTGTACTGTGCCAGGATCATGGACTGACCCCAGACCAGGTAGTCGCAATCGC
GAACAATAATGGGGGAAAGCAAGCCCTGGAAACCGTGCAAAGGTTGTTGCCGGTCCTTTGTCAAGACCAC
GGCCTTACACCGGAGCAAGTCGTGGCCATTGCAAGCAATGGGGGTGGCAAACAGGCTCTTGAGACGGTTC
AGAGACTTCTCCCAGTTCTCTGTCAAGCCCACGGGCTGACTCCCGATCAAGTTGTAGCGATTGCGAATAA
CAATGGAGGGAAACAAGCATTGGAGACTGTCCAACGGCTCCTTCCCGTGTTGTGTCAAGCCCACGGTTTG
ACGCCTGCACAAGTGGTCGCCATCGCCAGCCATGATGGCGGTAAGCAGGCGCTGGAAACAGTACAGCGCC
TGCTGCCTGTACTGTGCCAGGATCATGGACTGACCCCAGACCAGGTAGTCGCAATCGCGTCAAACGGAGG
GGGAAAGCAAGCCCTGGAAACCGTGCAAAGGTTGTTGCCGGTCCTTTGTCAAGACCACGGCCTTACACCG
GAGCAAGTCGTGGCCATTGCAAATAATAACGGTGGCAAACAGGCTCTTGAGACGGTTCAGAGACTTCTCC
CAGTTCTCTGTCAAGCCCACGGGCTGACTCCCGATCAAGTTGTAGCGATTGCGTCGCATGACGGAGGGAA
ACAAGCATTGGAGACTGTCCAACGGCTCCTTCCCGTGTTGTGTCAAGCCCACGGTTTGACGCCTGCACAA
GTGGTCGCCATCGCCTCGAATGGCGGCGGTAAGCAGGCGCTGGAAACAGTACAGCGCCTGCTGCCTGTAC
TGTGCCAGGATCATGGACTGACCCCAGACCAGGTAGTCGCAATCGCGAACAATAATGGGGGAAAGCAAGC
CCTGGAAACCGTGCAAAGGTTGTTGCCGGTCCTTTGTCAAGACCACGGCCTTACACCGGAGCAAGTCGTG
GCCATTGCATCCCACGACGGTGGCAAACAGGCTCTTGAGACGGTTCAGAGACTTCTCCCAGTTCTCTGTC
AAGCCCACGGGCTGACTCCCGATCAAGTTGTAGCGATTGCGTCCAACGGTGGAGGGAAACAAGCATTGGA
GACTGTCCAACGGCTCCTTCCCGTGTTGTGTCAAGCCCACGGTTTGACGCCTGCACAAGTGGTCGCCATC
GCCAACAACAACGGCGGTAAGCAGGCGCTGGAAACAGTACAGCGCCTGCTGCCTGTACTGTGCCAGGATC
ATGGACTGACACCCGAACAGGTGGTCGCCATTGCTTCCCACGACGGAGGACGGCCAGCCTTGGAGTCCAT
CGTAGCCCAATTGTCCAGGCCCGATCCCGCGTTGGCTGCGTTAACGAATGACCATCTGGTGGCGTTGGCA
TGTCTTGGTGGACGACCCGCGCTCGATGCAGTCAAAAAGGGTCTGCCTCATGCTCCCGCATTGATCAAAA
GAACCAACCGGCGGATTCCCGAGAGAACTTCCCATCGAGTCGCGGGATCC
