>Addgene plasmid #42833 | TAL3370 | addgene partial sequence | sequence record 60815 | JDS-TALEN-F 5'-TAGGGGTCGGTAAACAGTGG-3'
TGTGGCGGGTGAGCTTAGGGGGCCTCCGCTCCAGCTCGACACCGGGCAGCTGCTGAAGATCGCGAAGAGA
GGGGGAGTAACAGCGGTAGAGGCAGTGCACGCCTGGCGCAATGCGCTCACCGGGGCCCCCTTGAACCTGA
CCCCAGACCAGGTAGTCGCAATCGCGTCACATGACGGGGGAAAGCAAGCCCTGGAAACCGTGCAAAGGTT
GTTGCCGGTCCTTTGTCAAGACCACGGCCTTACACCGGAGCAAGTCGTGGCCATTGCATCCCACGACGGT
GGCAAACAGGCTCTTGAGACGGTTCAGAGACTTCTCCCAGTTCTCTGTCAAGCCCACGGGCTGACTCCCG
ATCAAGTTGTAGCGATTGCGTCGAACATTGGAGGGAAACAAGCATTGGAGACTGTCCAACGGCTCCTTCC
CGTGTTGTGTCAAGCCCACGGTTTGACGCCTGCACAAGTGGTCGCCATCGCCAGCCATGATGGCGGTAAG
CAGGCGCTGGAAACAGTACAGCGCCTGCTGCCTGTACTGTGCCAGGATCATGGACTGACCCCAGACCAGG
TAGTCGCAATCGCGAACAATAATGGGGGAAAGCAAGCCCTGGAAACCGTGCAAAGGTTGTTGCCGGTCCT
TTGTCAAGACCACGGCCTTACACCGGAGCAAGTCGTGGCCATTGCAAGCAATGGGGGTGGCAAACAGGCT
CTTGAGACGGTTCAGAGACTTCTCCCAGTTCTCTGTCAAGCCCACGGGCTGACTCCCGATCAAGTTGTAG
CGATTGCGAATAACAATGGAGGGAAA
